>Addgene plasmid #61203 | pCMB-PERr | depositor full sequence | sequence record 100588 | pCMB-PERr sequence 10462 bps
TGATCACAGGCAGCAACGCTCTGTCATCGTTACAATCAACATGCTACCCTCCGCGAGATCATCCGTGTTT
CAAACCCGGCAGCTTAGTTGCCGTTCTTCCGAATAGCATCGGTAACATGAGCAAAGTCTGCCGCCTTACA
ACGGCTCTCCCGCTGACGCCGTCCCGGACTGATGGGCTGCCTGTATCGAGTGGTGATTTTGTGCCGAGCT
GCCGGTCGGGGAGCTGTTGGCTGGCTGGTGGCAGGATATATTGTGGTGTAAACAAATTGACGCTTAGACA
ACTTAATAACACATTGCGGACGTTTTTAATGTACTGAATTAACGCCGAATTGAATTATCAGCTTGCATGC
CGGTCGATCTAGTAACATAGATGACACCGCGCGCGATAATTTATCCTAGTTTGCGCGCTATATTTTGTTT
TCTATCGCGTATTAAATGTATAATTGCGGGACTCTAATCATAAAAACCCATCTCATAAATAACGTCATGC
ATTACATGTTAATTATTACATGCTTAACGTAATTCAACAGAAATTATATGATAATCATCGCAAGACCGGC
AACAGGATTCAATCTTAAGAAACTTTATTGCCAAATGTTTGAACGATCTGCTTGACTCTAGCTAGAGTCC
GAACCCCAGAGTCCCGCTCAGAAGAACTCGTCAAGAAGGCGATAGAAGGCGATGCGCTGCGAATCGGGAG
CGGCGATACCGTAAAGCACGAGGAAGCGGTCAGCCCATTCGCCGCCAAGCTCTTCAGCAATATCACGGGT
AGCCAACGCTATGTCCTGATAGCGGTCCGCCACACCCAGCCGGCCACAGTCGATGAATCCAGAAAAGCGG
CCATTTTCCACCATGATATTCGGCAAGCAGGCATCGCCGTGGGTCACGACGAGATCCTCGCCGTCGGGCA
TCCGCGCCTTGAGCCTGGCGAACAGTTCGGCTGGCGCGAGCCCCTGATGCTCTTCGTCCAGATCATCCTG
ATCGACAAGACCGGCTTCCATCCGAGTACGTGCTCGCTCGATGCGATGTTTCGCTTGGTGGTCGAATGGG
CAGGTAGCCGGATCAAGCGTATGCAGCCGCCGCATTGCATCAGCCATGATGGATACTTTCTCGGCAGGAG
CAAGGTGAGATGACAGGAGATCCTGCCCCGGCACTTCGCCCAATAGCAGCCAGTCCCTTCCCGCTTCAGT
GACAACGTCGAGCACAGCTGCGCAAGGAACGCCCGTCGTGGCCAGCCACGATAGCCGCGCTGCCTCGTCT
TGGAGTTCATTCAGGGCACCGGACAGGTCGGTCTTGACAAAAAGAACCGGGCGCCCCTGCGCTGACAGCC
GGAACACGGCGGCATCAGAGCAGCCGATTGTCTGTTGTGCCCAGTCATAGCCGAATAGCCTCTCCACCCA
AGCGGCCGGAGAACCTGCGTGCAATCCATCTTGTTCAATCATGCCTCGATCGAGTTGAGAGTGAATATGA
GACTCTAATTGGATACCGAGGGGAATTTATGGAACGTCAGTGGAGCATTTTTGACAAGAAATATTTGCTA
GCTGATAGTGACCTTAGGCGACTTTTGAACGCGCAATAATGGTTTCTGACGTATGTGCTTAGCTCATTAA
ACTCCAGAAACCCGCGGCTGAGTGGCTCCTTCAACGTTGCGGTTCTGTCAGTTCCAAACGTAAAACGGCT
TGTCCCGCGTCATCGGCGGGGGTCATAACGTGACTCCCTTAATTCTCATGTATGATAATTCGAGGGTACC
CGGGGATCCTCTAGAGGGCCCGAGCGGATAACAATTTCACACAGGAAACAGCTATGACCATGATTACGCC
AAGCTATCAACTTTGTATAGAAAAGTTGGAGAGAGGGAGATGTGTTTTTAAGGAGCTATAGAAGGATACA
ATACCGCTTCTTTGATTGGTATTCTAACTCAATGCGTTGCTTAAGAGTTGGTTAATCTATTTGAAATGTT
GCGATTATAGTAGATCTTGTGCTCCCATCTTTAATATATCTTTTACACTTACTCCTTAGTTATACAAACA
TTAAACATCATAACTTCTAAGGTAATTGATACGTGCCAAATTTTCTAAACTCCATTAAATTTGGTTTGAA
AGAAATTTCATGAAATTCCTCTAGTTCGTTATAAATATTAGATAATTAGGTTTTGAGTAGCATTGTAGCT
ACCATGACCTATTTCCATTACATTTGTAGGTTTAAAAGATCAAAGATGACTTGGGGTATCAATTAACGAG
TGAGCATATATGCGAGCAAGGAAAGAGATAAGTCAGAGTGTTTAAGGAAAGCAAGGCAAGAAAATTCACT
TAGGGAGCCAAAACAAGGTCAATACTCGATTACATCTCTAATTTAAGCTTGAGAACTTGATATATTCGAG
ACTCCTCAAGTATTTGTACTCCAAGTGTCAATACTCGATTACATCTCTAATTTTCCAAATAAAGAAACTC
GTAAGAAACAAACATTATTTATGTGTAAACTTTCTGCATGGAGACAACTCAATTATAACGAAGCCCGGAA
GAGGAACTATATATACTGTTTCTATTTCCCTTTGACACGGTCCACACTATATTGCATACTTGTTTACTGC
CAAATAAAAACAAGTATGTCCACGTGGTTAAATAAAAACAAAAGAAAACTTTCTTTTTGTTCAAGTGATA
GAAAGTTTCTTTACATTAATATAAAATAATATAAGTGTATTCCAAAAAGGTAAAAAAAAAAATAATAAGT
TGTGGAAATTCAACCTCGTCTTAGTAAAAAGCCGACCAAATCCGGTAGCCGTTTATAATAGCAAACAAAT
ATTCTATTATTGTTGTGACGATAAAATCAATACACCCACACATGACAACTATATATAGCCTAAGTTGATA
TGCACAATTCATCAAATCAAATCAAAACAATTACATTTGCTAACTTGCTATTCCTTTGATTGAGATTTTA
TTCTAGGAAATAAAATTTTGACACTCATTTTTTTAAAGTTAATTTCTACATTTAGAGAGAAATATTTTCC
AAAATCAAATTTTGATCAAGCAAGTTTGTACAAAAAAGCAGGCTTCATGGTGAGCAAGGGCGAGGAGGAT
AACATGGCCATCATCAAGGAGTTCATGCGCTTCAAGGTGCACATGGAGGGCTCCGTGAACGGCCACGAGT
TCGAGATCGAGGGCGAGGGCGAGGGCCGCCCCTACGAGGGCACCCAGACCGCCAAGCTGAAGGTGACCAA
GGGTGGCCCCCTGCCCTTCGCCTGGGACATCCTGTCCCCTCAGTTCATGTACGGCTCCAAGGCCTACGTG
AAGCACCCCGCCGACATCCCCGACTACTTGAAGCTGTCCTTCCCCGAGGGCTTCAAGTGGGAGCGCGTGA
TGAACTTCGAGGACGGCGGCGTGGTGACCGTGACCCAGGACTCCTCCCTGCAGGACGGCGAGTTCATCTA
CAAGGTGAAGCTGCGCGGCACCAACTTCCCCTCCGACGGCCCCGTAATGCAGAAGAAGACCATGGGCTGG
GAGGCCTCCTCCGAGCGGATGTACCCCGAGGACGGCGCCCTGAAGGGCGAGATCAAGCAGAGGCTGAAGC
TGAAGGACGGCGGCCACTACGACGCTGAGGTCAAGACCACCTACAAGGCCAAGAAGCCCGTGCAGCTGCC
CGGCGCCTACAACGTCAACATCAAGTTGGACATCACCTCCCACAACGAGGACTACACCATCGTGGAACAG
TACGAACGCGCCGAGGGCCGCCACTCCACCGGCGGCATGGACGAGCTGTACAAGTCTAAACTGTAAGACC
CAGCTTTCTTGTACAAAGTGGAATAAGCGGCCATGCTAGAGTCCGCAAAAATCACCAGTCTCTCTCTACA
AATCTATCTCTCTCTATTTTTCTCCAGAATAATGTGTGAGTAGTTCCCAGATAAGGGAATTAGGGTTCTT
ATAGGGTTTCGCTCATGTGTTGAGCATATAAGAAACCCTTAGTATGTATTTGTATTTGTAAAATACTTCT
ATCAATAAAATTTCTAATTCCTAAAACCAAAATCCAGTGACGCAACTTTATTATACATAGTTGATAATTC
ACTGGCCGTCGTTTTACAACGTCGTGACTGGGAAAACGAGCTCAAGCTTAGCTTGAGCTTGGATCAGATT
GTCGTTTCCCGCCTTCAGTTTAAACTATCAGTGTTTGACAGGATATATTGGCGGGTAAACCTAAGAGAAA
AGAGCGTTTATTAGAATAACGGATATTTAAAAGGGCGTGAAAAGGTTTATCCGTTCGTCCATTTGTATGT
GCATGCCAACCACAGGGTTCCCCTCGGGATCAAAGTACTTTGATCCAACCCCTCCGCTGCTATAGTGCAG
TCGGCTTCTGACGTTCAGTGCAGCCGTCTTCTGAAAACGACATGTCGCACAAGTCCTAAGTTACGCGACA
GGCTGCCGCCCTGCCCTTTTCCTGGCGTTTTCTTGTCGCGTGTTTTAGTCGCATAAAGTAGAATACTTGC
GACTAGAACCGGAGACATTACGCCATGAACAAGAGCGCCGCCGCTGGCCTGCTGGGCTATGCCCGCGTCA
GCACCGACGACCAGGACTTGACCAACCAACGGGCCGAACTGCACGCGGCCGGCTGCACCAAGCTGTTTTC
CGAGAAGATCACCGGCACCAGGCGCGACCGCCCGGAGCTGGCCAGGATGCTTGACCACCTACGCCCTGGC
GACGTTGTGACAGTGACCAGGCTAGACCGCCTGGCCCGCAGCACCCGCGACCTACTGGACATTGCCGAGC
GCATCCAGGAGGCCGGCGCGGGCCTGCGTAGCCTGGCAGAGCCGTGGGCCGACACCACCACGCCGGCCGG
CCGCATGGTGTTGACCGTGTTCGCCGGCATTGCCGAGTTCGAGCGTTCCCTAATCATCGACCGCACCCGG
AGCGGGCGCGAGGCCGCCAAGGCCCGAGGCGTGAAGTTTGGCCCCCGCCCTACCCTCACCCCGGCACAGA
TCGCGCACGCCCGCGAGCTGATCGACCAGGAAGGCCGCACCGTGAAAGAGGCGGCTGCACTGCTTGGCGT
GCATCGCTCGACCCTGTACCGCGCACTTGAGCGCAGCGAGGAAGTGACGCCCACCGAGGCCAGGCGGCGC
GGTGCCTTCCGTGAGGACGCATTGACCGAGGCCGACGCCCTGGCGGCCGCCGAGAATGAACGCCAAGAGG
AACAAGCATGAAACCGCACCAGGACGGCCAGGACGAACCGTTTTTCATTACCGAAGAGATCGAGGCGGAG
ATGATCGCGGCCGGGTACGTGTTCGAGCCGCCCGCGCACGTCTCAACCGTGCGGCTGCATGAAATCCTGG
CCGGTTTGTCTGATGCCAAGCTGGCGGCCTGGCCGGCCAGCTTGGCCGCTGAAGAAACCGAGCGCCGCCG
TCTAAAAAGGTGATGTGTATTTGAGTAAAACAGCTTGCGTCATGCGGTCGCTGCGTATATGATGCGATGA
GTAAATAAACAAATACGCAAGGGGAACGCATGAAGGTTATCGCTGTACTTAACCAGAAAGGCGGGTCAGG
CAAGACGACCATCGCAACCCATCTAGCCCGCGCCCTGCAACTCGCCGGGGCCGATGTTCTGTTAGTCGAT
TCCGATCCCCAGGGCAGTGCCCGCGATTGGGCGGCCGTGCGGGAAGATCAACCGCTAACCGTTGTCGGCA
TCGACCGCCCGACGATTGACCGCGACGTGAAGGCCATCGGCCGGCGCGACTTCGTAGTGATCGACGGAGC
GCCCCAGGCGGCGGACTTGGCTGTGTCCGCGATCAAGGCAGCCGACTTCGTGCTGATTCCGGTGCAGCCA
AGCCCTTACGACATATGGGCCACCGCCGACCTGGTGGAGCTGGTTAAGCAGCGCATTGAGGTCACGGATG
GAAGGCTACAAGCGGCCTTTGTCGTGTCGCGGGCGATCAAAGGCACGCGCATCGGCGGTGAGGTTGCCGA
GGCGCTGGCCGGGTACGAGCTGCCCATTCTTGAGTCCCGTATCACGCAGCGCGTGAGCTACCCAGGCACT
GCCGCCGCCGGCACAACCGTTCTTGAATCAGAACCCGAGGGCGACGCTGCCCGCGAGGTCCAGGCGCTGG
CCGCTGAAATTAAATCAAAACTCATTTGAGTTAATGAGGTAAAGAGAAAATGAGCAAAAGCACAAACACG
CTAAGTGCCGGCCGTCCGAGCGCACGCAGCAGCAAGGCTGCAACGTTGGCCAGCCTGGCAGACACGCCAG
CCATGAAGCGGGTCAACTTTCAGTTGCCGGCGGAGGATCACACCAAGCTGAAGATGTACGCGGTACGCCA
AGGCAAGACCATTACCGAGCTGCTATCTGAATACATCGCGCAGCTACCAGAGTAAATGAGCAAATGAATA
AATGAGTAGATGAATTTTAGCGGCTAAAGGAGGCGGCATGGAAAATCAAGAACAACCAGGCACCGACGCC
GTGGAATGCCCCATGTGTGGAGGAACGGGCGGTTGGCCAGGCGTAAGCGGCTGGGTTGTCTGCCGGCCCT
GCAATGGCACTGGAACCCCCAAGCCCGAGGAATCGGCGTGACGGTCGCAAACCATCCGGCCCGGTACAAA
TCGGCGCGGCGCTGGGTGATGACCTGGTGGAGAAGTTGAAGGCCGCGCAGGCCGCCCAGCGGCAACGCAT
CGAGGCAGAAGCACGCCCCGGTGAATCGTGGCAAGCGGCCGCTGATCGAATCCGCAAAGAATCCCGGCAA
CCGCCGGCAGCCGGTGCGCCGTCGATTAGGAAGCCGCCCAAGGGCGACGAGCAACCAGATTTTTTCGTTC
CGATGCTCTATGACGTGGGCACCCGCGATAGTCGCAGCATCATGGACGTGGCCGTTTTCCGTCTGTCGAA
GCGTGACCGACGAGCTGGCGAGGTGATCCGCTACGAGCTTCCAGACGGGCACGTAGAGGTTTCCGCAGGG
CCGGCCGGCATGGCCAGTGTGTGGGATTACGACCTGGTACTGATGGCGGTTTCCCATCTAACCGAATCCA
TGAACCGATACCGGGAAGGGAAGGGAGACAAGCCCGGCCGCGTGTTCCGTCCACACGTTGCGGACGTACT
CAAGTTCTGCCGGCGAGCCGATGGCGGAAAGCAGAAAGACGACCTGGTAGAAACCTGCATTCGGTTAAAC
ACCACGCACGTTGCCATGCAGCGTACGAAGAAGGCCAAGAACGGCCGCCTGGTGACGGTATCCGAGGGTG
AAGCCTTGATTAGCCGCTACAAGATCGTAAAGAGCGAAACCGGGCGGCCGGAGTACATCGAGATCGAGCT
AGCTGATTGGATGTACCGCGAGATCACAGAAGGCAAGAACCCGGACGTGCTGACGGTTCACCCCGATTAC
TTTTTGATCGATCCCGGCATCGGCCGTTTTCTCTACCGCCTGGCACGCCGCGCCGCAGGCAAGGCAGAAG
CCAGATGGTTGTTCAAGACGATCTACGAACGCAGTGGCAGCGCCGGAGAGTTCAAGAAGTTCTGTTTCAC
CGTGCGCAAGCTGATCGGGTCAAATGACCTGCCGGAGTACGATTTGAAGGAGGAGGCGGGGCAGGCTGGC
CCGATCCTAGTCATGCGCTACCGCAACCTGATCGAGGGCGAAGCATCCGCCGGTTCCTAATGTACGGAGC
AGATGCTAGGGCAAATTGCCCTAGCAGGGGAAAAAGGTCGAAAAGGTCTCTTTCCTGTGGATAGCACGTA
CATTGGGAACCCAAAGCCGTACATTGGGAACCGGAACCCGTACATTGGGAACCCAAAGCCGTACATTGGG
AACCGGTCACACATGTAAGTGACTGATATAAAAGAGAAAAAAGGCGATTTTTCCGCCTAAAACTCTTTAA
AACTTATTAAAACTCTTAAAACCCGCCTGGCCTGTGCATAACTGTCTGGCCAGCGCACAGCCGAAGAGCT
GCAAAAAGCGCCTACCCTTCGGTCGCTGCGCTCCCTACGCCCCGCCGCTTCGCGTCGGCCTATCGCGGCC
GCTGGCCGCTCAAAAATGGCTGGCCTACGGCCAGGCAATCTACCAGGGCGCGGACAAGCCGCGCCGTCGC
CACTCGACCGCCGGCGCCCACATCAAGGCACCCTGCCTCGCGCGTTTCGGTGATGACGGTGAAAACCTCT
GACACATGCAGCTCCCGGAGACGGTCACAGCTTGTCTGTAAGCGGATGCCGGGAGCAGACAAGCCCGTCA
GGGCGCGTCAGCGGGTGTTGGCGGGTGTCGGGGCGCAGCCATGACCCAGTCACGTAGCGATAGCGGAGTG
TATACTGGCTTAACTATGCGGCATCAGAGCAGATTGTACTGAGAGTGCACCATATGCGGTGTGAAATACC
GCACAGATGCGTAAGGAGAAAATACCGCATCAGGCGCTCTTCCGCTTCCTCGCTCACTGACTCGCTGCGC
TCGGTCGTTCGGCTGCGGCGAGCGGTATCAGCTCACTCAAAGGCGGTAATACGGTTATCCACAGAATCAG
GGGATAACGCAGGAAAGAACATGTGAGCAAAAGGCCAGCAAAAGGCCAGGAACCGTAAAAAGGCCGCGTT
GCTGGCGTTTTTCCATAGGCTCCGCCCCCCTGACGAGCATCACAAAAATCGACGCTCAAGTCAGAGGTGG
CGAAACCCGACAGGACTATAAAGATACCAGGCGTTTCCCCCTGGAAGCTCCCTCGTGCGCTCTCCTGTTC
CGACCCTGCCGCTTACCGGATACCTGTCCGCCTTTCTCCCTTCGGGAAGCGTGGCGCTTTCTCATAGCTC
ACGCTGTAGGTATCTCAGTTCGGTGTAGGTCGTTCGCTCCAAGCTGGGCTGTGTGCACGAACCCCCCGTT
CAGCCCGACCGCTGCGCCTTATCCGGTAACTATCGTCTTGAGTCCAACCCGGTAAGACACGACTTATCGC
CACTGGCAGCAGCCACTGGTAACAGGATTAGCAGAGCGAGGTATGTAGGCGGTGCTACAGAGTTCTTGAA
GTGGTGGCCTAACTACGGCTACACTAGAAGGACAGTATTTGGTATCTGCGCTCTGCTGAAGCCAGTTACC
TTCGGAAAAAGAGTTGGTAGCTCTTGATCCGGCAAACAAACCACCGCTGGTAGCGGTGGTTTTTTTGTTT
GCAAGCAGCAGATTACGCGCAGAAAAAAAGGATCTCAAGAAGATCCTTTGATCTTTTCTACGGGGTCTGA
CGCTCAGTGGAACGAAAACTCACGTTAAGGGATTTTGGTCATGCATGATATATCTCCCAATTTGTGTAGG
GCTTATTATGCACGCTTAAAAATAATAAAAGCAGACTTGACCTGATAGTTTGGCTGTGAGCAATTATGTG
CTTAGTGCATCTAATCGCTTGAGTTAACGCCGGCGAAGCGGCGTCGGCTTGAACGAATTTCTAGCTAGAC
ATTATTTGCCGACTACCTTGGTGATCTCGCCTTTCACGTAGTGGACAAATTCTTCCAACTGATCTGCGCG
CGAGGCCAAGCGATCTTCTTCTTGTCCAAGATAAGCCTGTCTAGCTTCAAGTATGACGGGCTGATACTGG
GCCGGCAGGCGCTCCATTGCCCAGTCGGCAGCGACATCCTTCGGCGCGATTTTGCCGGTTACTGCGCTGT
ACCAAATGCGGGACAACGTAAGCACTACATTTCGCTCATCGCCAGCCCAGTCGGGCGGCGAGTTCCATAG
CGTTAAGGTTTCATTTAGCGCCTCAAATAGATCCTGTTCAGGAACCGGATCAAAGAGTTCCTCCGCCGCT
GGACCTACCAAGGCAACGCTATGTTCTCTTGCTTTTGTCAGCAAGATAGCCAGATCAATGTCGATCGTGG
CTGGCTCGAAGATACCTGCAAGAATGTCATTGCGCTGCCATTCTCCAAATTGCAGTTCGCGCTTAGCTGG
ATAACGCCACGGAATGATGTCGTCGTGCACAACAATGGTGACTTCTACAGCGCGGAGAATCTCGCTCTCT
CCAGGGGAAGCCGAAGTTTCCAAAAGGTCGTTGATCAAAGCTCGCCGCGTTGTTTCATCAAGCCTTACGG
TCACCGTAACCAGCAAATCAATATCACTGTGTGGCTTCAGGCCGCCATCCACTGCGGAGCCGTACAAATG
TACGGCCAGCAACGTCGGTTCGAGATGGCGCTCGATGACGCCAACTACCTCTGATAGTTGAGTCGATACT
TCGGCGATCACCGCTTCCCCCATGATGTTTAACTTTGTTTTAGGGCGACTGCCCTGCTGCGTAACATCGT
TGCTGCTCCATAACATCAAACATCGACCCACGGCGTAACGCGCTTGCTGCTTGGATGCCCGAGGCATAGA
CTGTACCCCAAAAAAACATGTCATAACAAGAAGCCATGAAAACCGCCACTGCGCCGTTACCACCGCTGCG
TTCGGTCAAGGTTCTGGACCAGTTGCGTGACGGCAGTTACGCTACTTGCATTACAGCTTACGAACCGAAC
GAGGCTTATGTCCACTGGGTTCGTGCCCGAAT
Features (pLannotate 1.2.2; 23 found; start..end, strand, type, name):
    239..263     +  misc_feature   LB T-DNA repeat: left border repeat from nopaline C58 T-DNA
    356..608     -  terminator     NOS terminator: nopaline synthase terminator and poly(A) signal
    651..1442    -  CDS            neo: KKA2_KLEPN - Also known as kan, nptII. Experimental evidence at protein level: Swiss-Prot protein existence level 1. Resistance to kanamycin, neomycin, paromomycin, ribostamycin, butirosin and gentamicin B. From Klebsiella pneumoniae.
   1476..1655    -  promoter       NOS promoter: nopaline synthase promoter
   1745..1766    +  misc_feature   MCS (fragment): pUC18/19 multiple cloning site
   1828..1848    +  protein_bind   attB4: mutant version of attB; core recombination site for the Gateway® BP reaction BP Clonase™
   3031..3051    +  protein_bind   attB1: mutant version of attB; core recombination site for the Gateway® BP reaction BP Clonase™
   3057..3764    +  CDS            mCherry: mCherry is a basic (constitutively fluorescent) red fluorescent protein published in 2004, derived from Discosoma sp.. It is reported to be a very rapidly-maturing monomer with low acid sensitivity.
   3781..3801    -  protein_bind   attB2: mutant version of attB; core recombination site for the Gateway® BP reaction BP Clonase™
   3869..4028    +  polyA_signal   CaMV poly(A) signal (fragment): cauliflower mosaic virus polyadenylation signal
   4033..4053    -  protein_bind   attB3: mutant version of attB; core recombination site for the Gateway® BP reaction BP Clonase™
   4057..4097    +  CDS            lacZα (fragment): LacZα fragment of β-galactosidase; lacZ fragment
   4166..4190    +  misc_feature   RB T-DNA repeat: right border repeat from nopaline C58 T-DNA
   4529..4930    +  CDS            Y4CG_SINFN (fragment): Protein inferred from homology: Swiss-Prot protein existence level 3. From Sinorhizobium fredii (strain NBRC 101917 / NGR234).
   5490..6119    +  CDS            pVS1 StaA: stability protein from the Pseudomonas plasmid pVS1 (Heeb et al., 2000)
   6552..7620    +  CDS            pVS1 RepA (fragment): replication protein from the Pseudomonas plasmid pVS1 (Heeb et al., 2000)
   7686..7880    +  rep_origin     pVS1 oriV: origin of replication for the Pseudomonas plasmid pVS1 (Heeb et al., 2000)
   8083..8122    +  CDS            rop (fragment): Rop protein, which maintains plasmids at low copy number; rop
   8224..8364    +  misc_feature   bom: basis of mobility region from pBR322
   8550..9138    -  rep_origin     ori: high-copy-number ColE1/pMB1/pBR322/pUC origin of replication
   9382..10169   -  CDS            SmR (fragment): aminoglycoside adenylyltransferase (Murphy, 1985); aadA; confers resistance to spectinomycin and streptomycin
  10180..10236   -  CDS            GmR (fragment): gentamycin acetyltransferase; aacC1; confers resistance to gentamycin
  10326..1       +  CDS            int (fragment) (across the origin): INT2_ECOLX - Protein inferred from homology: Swiss-Prot protein existence level 3. Putative integrase believed to be involved in the insertion of antibiotic resistance genes into plasmids and transposons. From Escherichia coli.
