[The description below was written by a language model from this plasmid's Addgene catalogue record and pLannotate feature annotations shown in this document.]
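Description:
pCMB-PERr is a plant expression binary vector built on the pKm43GW MultiSite Gateway destination backbone and designed for Agrobacterium-mediated T-DNA delivery. Outside the T-DNA, it carries a ColE1/pMB1-type origin with the pBR322 bom region for high-copy propagation in E. coli. The pVS1 oriV, with its RepA and StaA functions, provides replication and stable maintenance in Agrobacterium. Bacterial selection is by spectinomycin through an aadA (SmR) gene. Short fragments annotated as gentamicin resistance, integrase, rop and lacZα appear to be backbone remnants rather than functional parts.

Between the nopaline-type left and right border repeats lie two units. The first is a plant selection cassette in which the NOS promoter drives nptII (neo), followed by the NOS terminator, conferring kanamycin resistance on transformed tissue. The second is the reporter cassette, assembled by three-fragment Gateway recombination. The roughly 1.2 kb segment between attB4 and attB1 is not annotated, but its position matches that of the MtBCP1 promoter named in the record. The mCherry coding sequence sits between attB1 and attB2, and a CaMV polyadenylation signal lies between attB2 and attB3. The catalogue describes the insert as mCherry-SKL, meaning the red fluorescent protein carries a C-terminal Ser-Lys-Leu tripeptide. This is the classic type 1 peroxisomal targeting signal, which directs the protein into the peroxisome matrix.

The plasmid belongs to a set of organelle, membrane and cytoskeleton markers for Medicago truncatula that use either constitutive or arbuscular mycorrhiza-inducible promoters. In this construct the MtBCP1 promoter drives a red peroxisome marker for live imaging.
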