Addgene plasmid #61203: pCMB-PERr
Purpose: Fluorescent reporter for peroxisomes mCherry-SKL expressed under MtBCP1 promoter
Depositing lab: Maria Harrison. Depositing organization: Boyce Thompson Institute for Plant Research, Inc. Publication: A set of fluorescent protein-based markers expressed from constitutive and arbuscular mycorrhiza-inducible promoters to label organelles, membranes and cytoskeletal elements in Medicago truncatula. Ivanov S, Harrison MJ. Plant J. 2014 Oct 20. doi: 10.1111/tpj.12706. PubMed 25329881.
Backbone
  Vector backbone: pKm43GW
  Backbone manufacturer: VIB
  Vector type: Plant Expression
  Selectable markers: Kanamycin
Growth in bacteria
  Bacterial resistance: Spectinomycin, 50 μg/mL
  Growth temperature: 37°C
  Growth strain: DH5alpha
  Copy number: High Copy
Gene/Insert
  Gene/Insert name: mCherry-SKL
  Insert size (bp): 720
  Promoter: MtBCP1
  Tag / fusion protein: mCherry
  Cloning method: Gateway Cloning
  Sequencing primers: 5′ ATGGTGAGCAAGGGCGA; 3′ TTACAGTTTAGACTTGTACAGCTCGTCCAT
Terms and licenses: Academic/Nonprofit Terms; Industry Terms: Not Available to Industry
How to cite: pCMB-PERr was a gift from Maria Harrison (Addgene plasmid # 61203 ; http://n2t.net/addgene:61203 ; RRID:Addgene_61203)
