>Addgene plasmid #61203 | pCMB-PERr | addgene partial sequence | sequence record 105828 | Mombaerts mRFPup 5'-GTGGCCGTTCACGGAGCCCTCCATG-3'
CTCCTTGATGATGGCCATGTTATCCTCCTCGCCCTTGCTCACCATGAAGCCTGCTTTTTTGTACAAACTT
GCTTGATCAAAATTTGATTTTGGAAAATATTTCTCTCTAAATGTAGAAATTAACTTTAAAAAAATGAGTG
TCAAAATTTTATTTCCTAGAATAAAATCTCAATCAAAGGAATAGCAAGTTAGCAAATGTAATTGTTTTGA
TTTGATTTGATGAATTGTGCATATCAACTTAGGCTATATATAGTTGTCATGTGTGGGTGTATTGATTTTA
TCGTCACAACAATAATAGAATATTTGTTTGCTATTATAAACGGCTACCGGATTTGGTCGGCTTTTTACTA
AGACGAGGTTGAATTTCCACAACTTATTATTTTTTTTTTTACCTTTTTGGAATACACTTATATTATTTTA
TATTAATGTAAAGAAACTTTCTATCACTTGAACAAAAAGAAAGTTTTCTTTTGTTTTTATTTAACCACGT
GGACATACTTGTTTTTATTTGGCAGTAAACAAGTATGCAATATAGTGTGGACCGTGTCAAAGGGAAATAG
AAACAGTATATATAGTTCCTCTTCCGGGCTTCGTTATAATTGAGTTGTCTCCATGCAGAAAGTTTACACA
TAAATAATGTTTGTTTCTTACGAGTTTCTTTATTTGGAAAATTAGAGATGTAATCGAGTATTGACACTTG
GAGTACAAATACTTGAGGAGTCTCGAATATATCAAGTTCTCAAGCTTAAATTAGAGATGT
