>Addgene plasmid #61203 | pCMB-PERr | addgene partial sequence | sequence record 105830 | mCherry-F 5'-ccccgtaatgcagaagaaga-3'
GTACCCCGAGGACGGCGCCCTGAAGGGCGAGATCAAGCAGAGGCTGAAGCTGAAGGACGGCGGCCACTAC
GACGCTGAGGTCAAGACCACCTACAAGGCCAAGAAGCCCGTGCAGCTGCCCGGCGCCTACAACGTCAACA
TCAAGTTGGACATCACCTCCCACAACGAGGACTACACCATCGTGGAACAGTACGAACGCGCCGAGGGCCG
CCACTCCACCGGCGGCATGGACGAGCTGTACAAGTCTAAACTGTAAGACCCAGCTTTCTTGTACAAAGTG
GAATAAGCGGCCATGCTAGAGTCCGCAAAAATCACCAGTCTCTCTCTACAAATCTATCTCTCTCTATTTT
TCTCCAGAATAATGTGTGAGTAGTTCCCAGATAAGGGAATTAGGGTTCTTATAGGGTTTCGCTCATGTGT
TGAGCATATAAGAAACCCTTAGTATGTATTTGTATTTGTAAAATACTTCTATCAATAAAATTTCTAATTC
CTAAAACCAAAATCCAGTGACGCAACTTTATTATACATAGTTGATAATTCACTGGCCGTCGTTTTACAAC
GTCGTGACTGGGAAAACGAGCTCAAGCTTAGCTTGAGCTTGGATCAGATTGTCGTTTCCCGCCTTCAGTT
TAAACTATCAGTGTTTGACAGGATATATTGGCGGGTAAACCTAAGAGAAAAGAGCGTTTATTAGAATAAT
CGGATATTTAAAAGGGCGTGAAAAGGTTTATCCGTTCGTCCATTTGTATGTGCATGCCAACCACAGGGTT
